>Addgene plasmid #136583 | tet-pLKO.1_puro_shJUND #2 | addgene full sequence | sequence record 270658 | Addgene NGS Result
GGGTCTCTCTGGTTAGACCAGATCTGAGCCTGGGAGCTCTCTGGCTAACTAGGGAACCCACTGCTTAAGC
CTCAATAAAGCTTGCCTTGAGTGCTTCAAGTAGTGTGTGCCCGTCTGTTGTGTGACTCTGGTAACTAGAG
ATCCCTCAGACCCTTTTAGTCAGTGTGGAAAATCTCTAGCAGTGGCGCCCGAACAGGGACTTGAAAGCGA
AAGGGAAACCAGAGGAGCTCTCTCGACGCAGGACTCGGCTTGCTGAAGCGCGCACGGCAAGAGGCGAGGG
GCGGCGACTGGTGAGTACGCCAAAAATTTTGACTAGCGGAGGCTAGAAGGAGAGAGATGGGTGCGAGAGC
GTCAGTATTAAGCGGGGGAGAATTAGATCGCGATGGGAAAAAATTCGGTTAAGGCCAGGGGGAAAGAAAA
AATATAAATTAAAACATATAGTATGGGCAAGCAGGGAGCTAGAACGATTCGCAGTTAATCCTGGCCTGTT
AGAAACATCAGAAGGCTGTAGACAAATACTGGGACAGCTACAACCATCCCTTCAGACAGGATCAGAAGAA
CTTAGATCATTATATAATACAGTAGCAACCCTCTATTGTGTGCATCAAAGGATAGAGATAAAAGACACCA
AGGAAGCTTTAGACAAGATAGAGGAAGAGCAAAACAAAAGTAAGACCACCGCACAGCAAGCGGCCGCTGA
TCTTCAGACCTGGAGGAGGAGATATGAGGGACAATTGGAGAAGTGAATTATATAAATATAAAGTAGTAAA
AATTGAACCATTAGGAGTAGCACCCACCAAGGCAAAGAGAAGAGTGGTGCAGAGAGAAAAAAGAGCAGTG
GGAATAGGAGCTTTGTTCCTTGGGTTCTTGGGAGCAGCAGGAAGCACTATGGGCGCAGCGTCAATGACGC
TGACGGTACAGGCCAGACAATTATTGTCTGGTATAGTGCAGCAGCAGAACAATTTGCTGAGGGCTATTGA
GGCGCAACAGCATCTGTTGCAACTCACAGTCTGGGGCATCAAGCAGCTCCAGGCAAGAATCCTGGCTGTG
GAAAGATACCTAAAGGATCAACAGCTCCTGGGGATTTGGGGTTGCTCTGGAAAACTCATTTGCACCACTG
CTGTGCCTTGGAATGCTAGTTGGAGTAATAAATCTCTGGAACAGATTTGGAATCACACGACCTGGATGGA
GTGGGACAGAGAAATTAACAATTACACAAGCTTAATACACTCCTTAATTGAAGAATCGCAAAACCAGCAA
GAAAAGAATGAACAAGAATTATTGGAATTAGATAAATGGGCAAGTTTGTGGAATTGGTTTAACATAACAA
ATTGGCTGTGGTATATAAAATTATTCATAATGATAGTAGGAGGCTTGGTAGGTTTAAGAATAGTTTTTGC
TGTACTTTCTATAGTGAATAGAGTTAGGCAGGGATATTCACCATTATCGTTTCAGACCCACCTCCCAACC
CCGAGGGGACCCGACAGGCCCGAAGGAATAGAAGAAGAAGGTGGAGAGAGAGACAGAGACAGATCCATTC
GATTAGTGAACGGATCTCGACGGTATCGATCACGAGACTAGCCTCGAGCGGCCGCAATATTTGCATGTCG
CTATGTGTTCTGGGAAATCACCATAAACGTGAAATCCCTATCAGTGATAGAGACTTATAAGTTCCCTATC
AGTGATAGAGACACCGGGCGCCTGGAAGAGAAAGTGAACTGCAGTTCACTTTCTCTTCCAGGCGCTTTTT
GAATTCTCGACCTCGAGACAAATGGCAGTATTCATCCACAATTTTAAAAGAAAAGGGGGGATTGGGGGGT
ACAGTGCAGGGGAAAGAATAGTAGACATAATAGCAACAGACATACAAACTAAAGAATTACAAAAACAAAT
TACAAAAATTCAAAATTTTCGGGTTTATTACAGGGACAGCAGAGATCCACTTTGGCCGCGGCTCGAGGGG
GTTGGGGTTGCGCCTTTTCCAAGGCAGCCCTGGGTTTGCGCAGGGACGCGGCTGCTCTGGGCGTGGTTCC
GGGAAACGCAGCGGCGCCGACCCTGGGTCTCGCACATTCTTCACGTCCGTTCGCAGCGTCACCCGGATCT
TCGCCGCTACCCTTGTGGGCCCCCCGGCGACGCTTCCTGCTCCGCCCCTAAGTCGGGAAGGTTCCTTGCG
GTTCGCGGCGTGCCGGACGTGACAAACGGAAGCCGCACGTCTCACTAGTACCCTCGCAGACGGACAGCGC
CAGGGAGCAATGGCAGCGCGCCGACCGCGATGGGCTGTGGCCAATAGCGGCTGCTCAGCAGGGCGCGCCG
AGAGCAGCGGCCGGGAAGGGGCGGTGCGGGAGGCGGGGTGTGGGGCGGTAGTGTGGGCCCTGTTCCTGCC
CGCGCGGTGTTCCGCATTCTGCAAGCCTCCGGAGCGCACGTCGGCAGTCGGCTCCCTCGTTGACCGAATC
ACCGACCTCTCTTCCCAGGGGGATCTGTGAGTTTGGGGACCCTTGATTGTTCTTTCTTTTTCGCTATTGT
AAAATTCATGTTATATGGAGGGGGCAAAGTTTTCAGGGTGTTGTTTAGAATGGGAAGATGTCCCTTGTAT
CACCATGGACCCTCATGATAATTTTGTTTCTTTCACTTTCTACTCTGTTGACAACCATTGTCTCCTCTTA
TTTTCTTTTCATTTTCTGTAACTTTTTCGTTAAACTTTAGCTTGCATTTGTAACGAATTTTTAAATTCAC
TTTTGTTTATTTGTCAGATTGTAAGTACTTTCTCTAATCACTTTTTTTTCAAGGCAATCAGGGTATATTA
TATTGTACTTCAGCACAGTTTTAGAGAACAATTGTTATAATTAAATGATAAGGTAGAATATTTCTGCATA
TAAATTCTGGCTGGCGTGGAAATATTCTTATTGGTAGAAACAACTACATCCTGGTCATCATCCTGCCTTT
CTCTTTATGGTTACAATGATATACACTGTTTGAGATGAGGATAAAATACTCTGAGTCCAAACCGGGCCCC
TCTGCTAACCATGTTCATGCCTTCTTCTTTTTCCTACAGCTCCTGGGCAACGTGCTGGTTATTGTGCTGT
CTCATCATTTTGGCAAAGAATTGTAATACGACTCACTATAGGGCGAATTGATATGTCTAGATTAGATAAA
AGTAAAGTGATTAACAGCGCATTAGAGCTGCTTAATGAGGTCGGAATCGAAGGTTTAACAACCCGTAAAC
TCGCCCAGAAGCTAGGTGTAGAGCAGCCTACATTGTATTGGCATGTAAAAAATAAGCGGGCTTTGCTCGA
CGCCTTAGCCATTGAGATGTTAGATAGGCACCATACTCACTTTTGCCCTTTAGAAGGGGAAAGCTGGCAA
GATTTTTTACGTAATAACGCTAAAAGTTTTAGATGTGCTTTACTAAGTCATCGCGATGGAGCAAAAGTAC
ATTTAGGTACACGGCCTACAGAAAAACAGTATGAAACTCTCGAAAATCAATTAGCCTTTTTATGCCAACA
AGGTTTTTCACTAGAGAATGCATTATATGCACTCAGCGCTGTGGGGCATTTTACTTTAGGTTGCGTATTG
GAAGATCAAGAGCATCAAGTCGCTAAAGAAGAAAGGGAAACACCTACTACTGATAGTATGCCGCCATTAT
TACGACAAGCTATCGAATTATTTGATCACCAAGGTGCAGAGCCAGCCTTCTTATTCGGCCTTGAATTGAT
CATATGCGGATTAGAAAAACAACTTAAATGTGAAAGTGGGTCCGCGTACAGCGGCTCCCGGGAGTTCTAG
GGATCTGCCCCTCTCCCTCCCCCCCCCCTAACGTTACTGGCCGAAGCCGCTTGGAATAAGGCCGGTGTGC
GTTTGTCTATATGTTATTTTCCACCATATTGCCGTCTTTTGGCAATGTGAGGGCCCGGAAACCTGGCCCT
GTCTTCTTGACGAGCATTCCTAGGGGTCTTTCCCCTCTCGCCAAAGGAATGCAAGGTCTGTTGAATGTCG
TGAAGGAAGCAGTTCCTCTGGAAGCTTCTTGAAGACAAACAACGTCTGTAGCGACCCTTTGCAGGCAGCG
GAACCCCCCACCTGGCGACAGGTGCCTCTGCGGCCAAAAGCCACGTGTATAAGATACACCTGCAAAGGCG
GCACAACCCCAGTGCCACGTTGTGAGTTGGATAGTTGTGGAAAGAGTCAAATGGCTCTCCTCAAGCGTAT
TCAACAAGGGGCTGAAGGATGCCCAGAAGGTACCCCATTGTATGGGATCTGATCTGGGGCCTCGGTGCAC
ATGCTTTACATGTGTTTAGTCGAGGTTAAAAAAACGTCTAGGCCCCCCGAACCACGGGGACGTGGTTTTC
CTTTGAAAAACACGATGATAAGGATCCACCGGAGCTTACCATGACCGAGTACAAGCCCACGGTGCGCCTC
GCCACCCGCGACGACGTCCCCAGGGCCGTACGCACCCTCGCCGCCGCGTTCGCCGACTACCCCGCCACGC
GCCACACCGTCGATCCGGACCGCCACATCGAGCGGGTCACCGAGCTGCAAGAACTCTTCCTCACGCGCGT
CGGGCTCGACATCGGCAAGGTGTGGGTCGCGGACGACGGCGCCGCGGTGGCGGTCTGGACCACGCCGGAG
AGCGTCGAAGCGGGGGCGGTGTTCGCCGAGATCGGCCCGCGCATGGCCGAGTTGAGCGGTTCCCGGCTGG
CCGCGCAGCAACAGATGGAAGGCCTCCTGGCGCCGCACCGGCCCAAGGAGCCCGCGTGGTTCCTGGCCAC
CGTCGGCGTCTCGCCCGACCACCAGGGCAAGGGTCTGGGCAGCGCCGTCGTGCTCCCCGGAGTGGAGGCG
GCCGAGCGCGCCGGGGTGCCCGCCTTCCTGGAGACCTCCGCGCCCCGCAACCTCCCCTTCTACGAGCGGC
TCGGCTTCACCGTCACCGCCGACGTCGAGGTGCCCGAAGGACCGCGCACCTGGTGCATGACCCGCAAGCC
CGGTGCCTGACGCCCGCCCCACGACCCGCAGCGCCCGACCGAAAGGAGCGCACGACCCCATGCATCGGTA
CCTTTAAGACCAATGACTTACAAGGCAGCTGTAGATCTTAGCCACTTTTTAAAAGAAAAGGGGGGACTGG
AAGGGCTAATTCACTCCCAACGAAGACAAGATCTGCTTTTTGCTTGTACTGGGTCTCTCTGGTTAGACCA
GATCTGAGCCTGGGAGCTCTCTGGCTAACTAGGGAACCCACTGCTTAAGCCTCAATAAAGCTTGCCTTGA
GTGCTTCAAGTAGTGTGTGCCCGTCTGTTGTGTGACTCTGGTAACTAGAGATCCCTCAGACCCTTTTAGT
CAGTGTGGAAAATCTCTAGCAGTAGTAGTTCATGTCATCTTATTATTCAGTATTTATAACTTGCAAAGAA
ATGAATATCAGAGAGTGAGAGGAACTTGTTTATTGCAGCTTATAATGGTTACAAATAAAGCAATAGCATC
ACAAATTTCACAAATAAAGCATTTTTTTCACTGCATTCTAGTTGTGGTTTGTCCAAACTCATCAATGTAT
CTTATCATGTCTGGCTCTAGCTATCCCGCCCCTAACTCCGCCCATCCCGCCCCTAACTCCGCCCAGTTCC
GCCCATTCTCCGCCCCATGGCTGACTAATTTTTTTTATTTATGCAGAGGCCGAGGCCGCCTCGGCCTCTG
AGCTATTCCAGAAGTAGTGAGGAGGCTTTTTTGGAGGCCTAGGGACGTACCCAATTCGCCCTATAGTGAG
TCGTATTACGCGCGCTCACTGGCCGTCGTTTTACAACGTCGTGACTGGGAAAACCCTGGCGTTACCCAAC
TTAATCGCCTTGCAGCACATCCCCCTTTCGCCAGCTGGCGTAATAGCGAAGAGGCCCGCACCGATCGCCC
TTCCCAACAGTTGCGCAGCCTGAATGGCGAATGGG
[124 nt withheld, positions 5916-6039]
C
[91 nt withheld, positions 6041-6131]
A
[49 nt withheld, positions 6133-6181]
CCTTTGACGTTGGAGTCCACGTTCTTT
[37 nt withheld, positions 6209-6245]
ACCCTATCTCGGTCTATTCTTTTGATTTATAAGGGATTTTGCCGATTTCGGCCTATTGGTTAAAAAATGA
GCTGATTTAACAAAAATTTAACGCGAATTTTAACAAAATATTAACGCTTACAATTTAGGTGGCACTTTTC
GGGGAAATGTGCGCGGAACCCCTATTTGTTTATTTTTCTAAATACATTCAAATATGTATCCGCTCATGAG
ACAATAACCCTGATAAATGCTTCAATAATATTGAAAAAGGAAGAGTATGAGTATTCAACATTTCCGTGTC
GCCCTTATTCCCTTTTTTGCGGCATTTTGCCTTCCTGTTTTTGCTCACCCAGAAACGCTGGTGAAAGTAA
AAGATGCTGAAGATCAGTTGGGTGCACGAGTGGGTTACATCGAACTGGATCTCAACAGCGGTAAGATCCT
TGAGAGTTTTCGCCCCGAAGAACGTTTTCCAATGATGAGCACTTTTAAAGTTCTGCTATGTGGCGCGGTA
TTATCCCGTATTGACGCCGGGCAAGAGCAACTCGGTCGCCGCATACACTATTCTCAGAATGACTTGGTTG
AGTACTCACCAGTCACAGAAAAGCATCTTACGGATGGCATGACAGTAAGAGAATTATGCAGTGCTGCCAT
AACCATGAGTGATAACACTGCGGCCAACTTACTTCTGACAACGATCGGAGGACCGAAGGAGCTAACCGCT
TTTTTGCACAACATGGGGGATCATGTAACTCGCCTTGATCGTTGGGAACCGGAGCTGAATGAAGCCATAC
CAAACGACGAGCGTGACACCACGATGCCTGTAGCAATGGCAACAACGTTGCGCAAACTATTAACTGGCGA
ACTACTTACTCTAGCTTCCCGGCAACAATTAATAGACTGGATGGAGGCGGATAAAGTTGCAGGACCACTT
CTGCGCTCGGCCCTTCCGGCTGGCTGGTTTATTGCTGATAAATCTGGAGCCGGTGAGCGTGGGTCTCGCG
GTATCATTGCAGCACTGGGGCCAGATGGTAAGCCCTCCCGTATCGTAGTTATCTACACGACGGGGAGTCA
GGCAACTATGGATGAACGAAATAGACAGATCGCTGAGATAGGTGCCTCACTGATTAAGCATTGGTAACTG
TCAGACCAAGTTTACTCATATATACTTTAGATTGATTTAAAACTTCATTTTTAATTTAAAAGGATCTAGG
TGAAGATCCTTTTTGATAATCTCATGACCAAAATCCCTTAACGTGAGTTTTCGTTCCACTGAGCGTCAGA
CCCCGTAGAAAAGATCAAAGGATCTTCTTGAGATCCTTTTTTTCTGCGCGTAATCTGCTGCTTGCAAACA
AAAAAACCACCGCTACCAGCGGTGGTTTGTTTGCCGGATCAAGAGCTACCAACTCTTTTTCCGAAGGTAA
CTGGCTTCAGCAGAGCGCAGATACCAAATACTGTTCTTCTAGTGTAGCCGTAGTTAGGCCACCACTTCAA
GAACTCTGTAGCACCGCCTACATACCTCGCTCTGCTAATCCTGTTACCAGTGGCTGCTGCCAGTGGCGAT
AAGTCGTGTCTTACCGGGTTGGACTCAAGACGATAGTTACCGGATAAGGCGCAGCGGTCGGGCTGAACGG
GGGGTTCGTGCACACAGCCCAGCTTGGAGCGAACGACCTACACCGAACTGAGATACCTACAGCGTGAGCT
ATGAGAAAGCGCCACGCTTCCCGAAGGGAGAAAGGCGGACAGGTATCCGGTAAGCGGCAGGGTCGGAACA
GGAGAGCGCACGAGGGAGCTTCCAGGGGGAAACGCCTGGTATCTTTATAGTCCTGTCGGGTTTCGCCACC
TCTGACTTGAGCGTCGATTTTTGTGATGCTCGTCAGGGGGGCGGAGCCTATGGAAAAACGCCAGCAACGC
GGCCTTTTTACGGTTCCTGGCCTTTTGCTGGCCTTTTGCTCACATGTTCTTTCCTGCGTTATCCCCTGAT
TCTGTGGATAACCGTATTACCGCCTTTGAGTGAGCTGATACCGCTCGCCGCAGCCGAACGACCGAGCGCA
GCGAGTCAGTGAGCGAGGAAGCGGAAGAGCGCCCAATACGCAAACCGCCTCTCCCCGCGCGTTGGCCGAT
TCATTAATGCAGCTGGCACGACAGGTTTCCCGACTGGAAAGCGGGCAGTGAGCGCAACGCAATTAATGTG
AGTTAGCTCACTCATTAGGCACCCCAGGCTTTACACTTTATGCTTCCGGCTCGTATGTTGTGTGGAATTG
TGAGCGGATAACAATTTCACACAGGAAACAGCTATGACCATGATTACGCCAAGCGCGCAATTAACCCTCA
CTAAAGGGAACAAAAGCTGGAGCTGCAAGCTTAATGTAGTCTTATGCAATACTCTTGTAGTCTTGCAACA
TGGTAACGATGAGTTAGCAACATGCCTTACAAGGAGAGAAAAAGCACCGTGCATGCCGATTGGTGGAAGT
AAGGTGGTACGATCGTGCCTTATTAGGAAGGCAACAGACGGGTCTGACATGGATTGGACGAACCACTGAA
TTGCCGCATTGCAGAGATATTGTATTTAAGTGCCTAGCTCGATACATAAAC
Features (pLannotate 1.2.2; 29 found; start..end, strand, type, name):
      1..181     +  LTR            5' LTR (truncated): truncated 5' long terminal repeat (LTR) from HIV-1
    228..353     +  misc_feature   HIV-1 Ψ: packaging signal of human immunodeficiency virus type 1
    337..700     +  CDS            HIV-1 gag (fragment): gag protein from human immunodeficiency virus 1; gag
    846..1079    +  misc_feature   RRE: The Rev response element (RRE) of HIV-1 allows for Rev-dependent mRNA export from the nucleus to the cytoplasm.
   1456..1556    +  CDS            Rev (fragment): human immunodeficiency virus 1 (HIV-1) Rev protein; rev; enhances nuclear export of unspliced and incompletely spliced viral mRNAs
   1597..1691    +  promoter       H1-2O2 promoter: doxycycline-inducible variant of the human H1 RNA promoter (Henriksen et al., 2007)
   1792..1909    +  misc_feature   cPPT/CTS: central polypurine tract and central termination sequence of HIV-1
   1958..2441    +  promoter       hPGK promoter: human phosphoglycerate kinase 1 promoter
   2477..3049    +  intron         β-globin intron: intron from rabbit β-globin gene
   3104..3122    +  promoter       T7 promoter: promoter for bacteriophage T7 RNA polymerase
   3133..3753    +  CDS            tetR: TETR2_ECOLX - Experimental evidence at protein level: Swiss-Prot protein existence level 1. TetR is the repressor of the tetracycline resistance element; its N-terminal region forms a helix-turn-helix structure and binds DNA. Binding of tetracycline to TetR reduces the repressor affinity for the tetracycline resistance gene (tetA) promoter operator sites. From Escherichia coli.
   3899..4361    +  misc_feature   IRES: internal ribosome entry site (IRES) of the encephalomyocarditis virus (EMCV)
   4381..4980    +  CDS            PuroR: puromycin N-acetyltransferase; pac from Streptomyces alboniger; confers resistance to puromycin
   5023..5106    +  CDS            nef (fragment): NEF_HV1Z2 - Experimental evidence at protein level: Swiss-Prot protein existence level 1. Extracellular Nef protein targets CD4(+) T-lymphocytes for apoptosis by interacting with CXCR4 surface receptors. From Human immunodeficiency virus type 1 group M subtype D (isolate Z2/CDC-Z34) (HIV-1).
   5108..5341    +  LTR            3' LTR (ΔU3): self-inactivating 3' long terminal repeat (LTR) from HIV-1
   5413..5534    +  polyA_signal   SV40 poly(A) signal: SV40 polyadenylation signal
   5574..5709    +  rep_origin     SV40 ori: SV40 origin of replication
   5730..5748    -  promoter       T7 promoter: promoter for bacteriophage T7 RNA polymerase
   5756..5911    +  CDS            lacZα (fragment): LacZα fragment of β-galactosidase; lacZ fragment
   5916..6344    +  rep_origin     f1 ori (sequence partly withheld): f1 bacteriophage origin of replication; arrow indicates direction of (+) strand synthesis
   6397..6501    +  promoter       AmpR promoter: bla
   6502..7362    +  CDS            AmpR: β-lactamase; bla; confers resistance to ampicillin, carbenicillin, and related antibiotics
   7533..8121    +  rep_origin     ori: high-copy-number ColE1/pMB1/pBR322/pUC origin of replication
   8304..8396    +  CDS            lacI (fragment): lac repressor; lacI; The lac repressor binds to the lac operator to inhibit transcription in E. coli. This inhibition can be relieved by adding lactose or isopropyl-β-D-thiogalactopyranoside (IPTG).
   8409..8430    +  protein_bind   CAP binding site: CAP binding activates transcription in the presence of cAMP. E. coli catabolite activator protein
   8445..8475    +  promoter       lac promoter: promoter for the E. coli lac operon
   8483..8499    +  protein_bind   lac operator: The lac repressor binds to the lac operator to inhibit transcription in E. coli. This inhibition can be relieved by adding lactose or isopropyl-β-D-thiogalactopyranoside (IPTG). lac repressor encoded by lacI
   8544..8562    +  promoter       T3 promoter: promoter for bacteriophage T3 RNA polymerase
   8590..8816    +  promoter       RSV promoter: Rous sarcoma virus enhancer/promoter
