[The description below was written by a language model from this plasmid's Addgene catalogue record and pLannotate feature annotations shown in this document.]
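Description:
tet-pLKO.1_puro_shJUND #2 is a lentiviral, mammalian-expression plasmid built on the tet-pLKO-puro backbone that delivers a doxycycline-inducible short hairpin RNA against human JUND, an AP-1 family transcription factor. The hairpin (shJUNDv2) was inserted between the AgeI and EcoRI sites, destroying the AgeI site. It sits downstream of the H1-2O2 promoter, a variant of the human H1 RNA polymerase III promoter carrying tet operator sequences. The shRNA itself is not annotated as a feature, but the gap between this promoter and the cPPT/CTS matches its expected position.

Regulation is self-contained. A human PGK promoter, followed by a rabbit β-globin intron, drives a bicistronic transcript encoding the Tet repressor (tetR) and, through an EMCV IRES, puromycin N-acetyltransferase. TetR binds the operators and silences hairpin transcription until doxycycline releases it, while puromycin selects transduced cells. The viral frame is self-inactivating: an RSV promoter fused to a truncated HIV-1 5' LTR produces the genomic RNA in packaging cells, and the Ψ packaging signal, RRE and cPPT/CTS support encapsidation, Rev-dependent nuclear export and nuclear import. The ΔU3 3' LTR disables LTR promoter activity after integration. Short gag, Rev and nef annotations are residual viral fragments, not functional genes.

In bacteria the plasmid is maintained by a high-copy ColE1/pUC-type origin with ampicillin resistance, and f1 and SV40 origins are also present. The sequenced record is 8,816 nt, shorter than the 10,633 bp listed for the empty backbone, which would be consistent with a stuffer being replaced during cloning, although the record does not say so. The construct suits stable, inducible JUND knockdown in human cells, and the associated work concerns stress signalling in breast epithelial spheroids.
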