Addgene plasmid #136583: tet-pLKO.1_puro_shJUND #2
Purpose: Expresses an inducible short hairpin targeting human JUND sequence
Depositing lab: Kevin Janes. Depositing organization: University of Virginia. Publication: Sporadic activation of an oxidative stress-dependent NRF2-p53 signaling network in breast epithelial spheroids and premalignancies. Pereira EJ, Burns JS, Lee CY, Marohl T, Calderon D, Wang L, Atkins KA, Wang CC, Janes KA. Sci Signal. 2020 Apr 14;13(627). pii: 13/627/eaba4200. doi: 10.1126/scisignal.aba4200. PubMed 32291314.
Backbone
  Vector backbone: tet-pLKO-puro
  Backbone manufacturer: Addgene # 21915
  Backbone size w/o insert (bp): 10633
  Vector type: Mammalian Expression, Lentiviral
  Selectable markers: Puromycin
Growth in bacteria
  Bacterial resistance: Ampicillin, 100 μg/mL
  Growth temperature: 30°C
  Growth strain: NEB Stable
  Copy number: Unknown
Gene/Insert
  Gene/Insert name: shJUNDv2
  gRNA/shRNA sequence: GCGCCTGGAAGAGAAAGTGAACTGCAGTTCACTTTCTCTTCCAGGCGC
  Species: H. sapiens (human)
  GenBank ID: NM_005354
  Entrez Gene: JUND (a.k.a. AP-1)
  Cloning method: Restriction Enzyme; 5′ cloning site AgeI (destroyed during cloning); 3′ cloning site EcoRI (not destroyed)
  Sequencing primers: 5′ GGCAGGGATATTCACCATTATCGTTTCAGA
Terms and licenses: Academic/Nonprofit Terms; Industry Terms: Not Available to Industry
How to cite: tet-pLKO.1_puro_shJUND #2 was a gift from Kevin Janes (Addgene plasmid # 136583 ; http://n2t.net/addgene:136583 ; RRID:Addgene_136583)
